>Addgene plasmid #114420 | CRY2clust-eGFP-2xC2-iLID | depositor full sequence | sequence record 215994 | Full Sequence
TAGTTATTAATAGTAATCAATTACGGGGTCATTAGTTCATAGCCCATATATGGAGTTCCGCGTTACATAA
CTTACGGTAAATGGCCCGCCTGGCTGACCGCCCAACGACCCCCGCCCATTGACGTCAATAATGACGTATG
TTCCCATAGTAACGCCAATAGGGACTTTCCATTGACGTCAATGGGTGGAGTATTTACGGTAAACTGCCCA
CTTGGCAGTACATCAAGTGTATCATATGCCAAGTACGCCCCCTATTGACGTCAATGACGGTAAATGGCCC
GCCTGGCATTATGCCCAGTACATGACCTTATGGGACTTTCCTACTTGGCAGTACATCTACGTATTAGTCA
TCGCTATTACCATGGTGATGCGGTTTTGGCAGTACATCAATGGGCGTGGATAGCGGTTTGACTCACGGGG
ATTTCCAAGTCTCCACCCCATTGACGTCAATGGGAGTTTGTTTTGGCACCAAAATCAACGGGACTTTCCA
AAATGTCGTAACAACTCCGCCCCATTGACGCAAATGGGCGGTAGGCGTGTACGGTGGGAGGTCTATATAA
GCAGAGCTGGTTTAGTGAACCGTCAGATCCGCTAGCATGAAGATGGACAAAAAGACTATAGTTTGGTTTA
GAAGAGACCTAAGGATTGAGGATAATCCTGCATTAGCAGCAGCTGCTCACGAAGGATCTGTTTTTCCTGT
CTTCATTTGGTGTCCTGAAGAAGAAGGACAGTTTTATCCTGGAAGAGCTTCAAGATGGTGGATGAAACAA
TCACTTGCTCACTTATCTCAATCCTTGAAGGCTCTTGGATCTGACCTCACTTTAATCAAAACCCACAACA
CGATTTCAGCGATCTTGGATTGTATCCGCGTTACCGGTGCTACAAAAGTCGTCTTTAACCACCTCTATGA
TCCTGTTTCGTTAGTTCGGGACCATACCGTAAAGGAGAAGCTGGTGGAACGTGGGATCTCTGTGCAAAGC
TACAATGGAGATCTATTGTATGAACCGTGGGAGATATACTGCGAAAAGGGCAAACCTTTTACGAGTTTCA
ATTCTTACTGGAAGAAATGCTTAGATATGTCGATTGAATCCGTTATGCTTCCTCCTCCTTGGCGGTTGAT
GCCAATAACTGCAGCGGCTGAAGCGATTTGGGCGTGTTCGATTGAAGAACTAGGGCTGGAGAATGAGGCC
GAGAAACCGAGCAATGCGTTGTTAACTAGAGCTTGGTCTCCAGGATGGAGCAATGCTGATAAGTTACTAA
ATGAGTTCATCGAGAAGCAGTTGATAGATTATGCAAAGAACAGCAAGAAAGTTGTTGGGAATTCTACTTC
ACTACTTTCTCCGTATCTCCATTTCGGGGAAATAAGCGTCAGACACGTTTTCCAGTGTGCCCGGATGAAA
CAAATTATATGGGCAAGAGATAAGAACAGTGAAGGAGAAGAAAGTGCAGATCTTTTTCTTAGGGGAATCG
GTTTAAGAGAGTATTCTCGGTATATATGTTTCAACTTCCCGTTTACTCACGAGCAATCGTTGTTGAGTCA
TCTTCGGTTTTTCCCTTGGGATGCTGATGTTGATAAGTTCAAGGCCTGGAGACAAGGCAGGACGGGTTAT
CCGTTGGTGGATGCCGGAATGAGAGAGCTTTGGGCTACCGGATGGATGCATAACAGAATAAGAGTGATTG
TTTCAAGCTTTGCTGTGAAGTTTCTTCTCCTTCCATGGAAATGGGGAATGAAGTATTTCTGGGATACACT
TTTGGATGCTGATTTGGAATGTGACATCCTTGGCTGGCAGTATATCTCTGGGAGTATCCCCGATGGCCAC
GAGCTTGATCGCTTGGACAATCCCGCGTTACAAGGCGCCAAATATGACCCAGAAGGTGAGTACATAAGGC
AATGGCTTCCCGAGCTTGCGAGATTGCCAACTGAATGGATCCATCATCCATGGGACGCTCCTTTAACCGT
ACTCAAAGCTTCTGGTGTGGAACTCGGAACAAACTATGCGAAACCCATTGTAGACATCGACACAGCTCGT
GAGCTACTAGCTAAAGCTATTTCAAGAACCCGTGGAGCACAGATCATGATCGGAGCAGCACCGGATGAAA
TTGTGGCGGATAGCTGGCTCGAGCTCAAGCTTCGAATTCTGCAGTCGACGGTACCGCGGGCCCGGGATCC
ACCGGTCGCCACCATGGTGAGCAAGGGCGAGGAGCTGTTCACCGGGGTGGTGCCCATCCTGGTCGAGCTG
GACGGCGACGTAAACGGCCACAAGTTCAGCGTGTCCGGCGAGGGCGAGGGCGATGCCACCTACGGCAAGC
TGACCCTGAAGTTCATCTGCACCACCGGCAAGCTGCCCGTGCCCTGGCCCACCCTCGTGACCACCCTGAC
CTACGGCGTGCAGTGCTTCAGCCGCTACCCCGACCACATGAAGCAGCACGACTTCTTCAAGTCCGCCATG
CCCGAAGGCTACGTCCAGGAGCGCACCATCTTCTTCAAGGACGACGGCAACTACAAGACCCGCGCCGAGG
TGAAGTTCGAGGGCGACACCCTGGTGAACCGCATCGAGCTGAAGGGCATCGACTTCAAGGAGGACGGCAA
CATCCTGGGGCACAAGCTGGAGTACAACTACAACAGCCACAACGTCTATATCATGGCCGACAAGCAGAAG
AACGGCATCAAGGTGAACTTCAAGATCCGCCACAACATCGAGGACGGCAGCGTGCAGCTCGCCGACCACT
ACCAGCAGAACACCCCCATCGGCGACGGCCCCGTGCTGCTGCCCGACAACCACTACCTGAGCACCCAGTC
CGCCCTGAGCAAAGACCCCAACGAGAAGCGCGATCACATGGTCCTGCTGGAGTTCGTGACCGCCGCCGGG
ATCACTCTCGGCATGGACGAGCTGTACAAGTCCGGAAGTAGT
[474 nt withheld, positions 2913-3386]
GGTAAGCTTAGATCT
[474 nt withheld, positions 3402-3875]
TATGAATTCAGCATGGGGGAGTTTCTGGCAACCACACTGGAACGGATCGAGAAAAATTTCGTGATTACTG
ATCCGAGACTGCCTGACAACCCAATCATTTTTGCGAGCGATTCCTTCCTGCAGCTGACAGAATATTCTCG
GGAAGAGATCCTGGGGCGCAATTGCCGTTTTCTGCAGGGACCCGAGACAGACCGTGCCACTGTTCGGAAA
ATCAGAGATGCTATTGACAACCAGACTGAAGTGACCGTTCAGCTGATCAATTATACCAAGAGCGGCAAGA
AGTTCTGGAACGTGTTCCACCTGCAGCCGATGCGCGATTATAAGGGCGACGTCCAGTACTTCATTGGCGT
GCAGCTGGATGGCACCGAACGTCTTCATGGCGCCGCTGAGCGTGAGGCGGTCTGCCTGATCAAAAAGACA
GCCTTTCAGATTGCTGAGGCAGCGAACGACGAAAATTACTTTGGTACAAGTAAAGCGGCCGCGACTCTAG
ATCATAATCAGCCATACCACATTTGTAGAGGTTTTACTTGCTTTAAAAAACCTCCCACACCTCCCCCTGA
ACCTGAAACATAAAATGAATGCAATTGTTGTTGTTAACTTGTTTATTGCAGCTTATAATGGTTACAAATA
AAGCAATAGCATCACAAATTTCACAAATAAAGCATTTTTTTCACTGCATTCTAGTTGTGGTTTGTCCAAA
CTCATCAATGTATCTTAAGGCGTAAATTGTAAGCGTTAATATTTTGTTAAAATTCGCGTTAAATTTTTGT
TAAATCAGCTCATTTTTTAACCAATAGGCCGAAATCGGCAAAATCCCTTATAAATCAAAAGAATAGACCG
AGATAGGGT
[37 nt withheld, positions 4725-4761]
AAAGAACGTGGACTCCAACGTCAAAGG
[49 nt withheld, positions 4789-4837]
T
[91 nt withheld, positions 4839-4929]
G
[124 nt withheld, positions 4931-5054]
CAGGTGGCACTTTTCGGGGAAATGTGCGCGGAACCCCTATTTGTTTATTTTTCTAAATACATTCAAATAT
GTATCCGCTCATGAGACAATAACCCTGATAAATGCTTCAATAATATTGAAAAAGGAAGAGTCCTGAGGCG
GAAAGAACCAGCTGTGGAATGTGTGTCAGTTAGGGTGTGGAAAGTCCCCAGGCTCCCCAGCAGGCAGAAG
TATGCAAAGCATGCATCTCAATTAGTCAGCAACCAGGTGTGGAAAGTCCCCAGGCTCCCCAGCAGGCAGA
AGTATGCAAAGCATGCATCTCAATTAGTCAGCAACCATAGTCCCGCCCCTAACTCCGCCCATCCCGCCCC
TAACTCCGCCCAGTTCCGCCCATTCTCCGCCCCATGGCTGACTAATTTTTTTTATTTATGCAGAGGCCGA
GGCCGCCTCGGCCTCTGAGCTATTCCAGAAGTAGTGAGGAGGCTTTTTTGGAGGCCTAGGCTTTTGCAAA
GATCGATCAAGAGACAGGATGAGGATCGTTTCGCATGATTGAACAAGATGGATTGCACGCAGGTTCTCCG
GCCGCTTGGGTGGAGAGGCTATTCGGCTATGACTGGGCACAACAGACAATCGGCTGCTCTGATGCCGCCG
TGTTCCGGCTGTCAGCGCAGGGGCGCCCGGTTCTTTTTGTCAAGACCGACCTGTCCGGTGCCCTGAATGA
ACTGCAAGACGAGGCAGCGCGGCTATCGTGGCTGGCCACGACGGGCGTTCCTTGCGCAGCTGTGCTCGAC
GTTGTCACTGAAGCGGGAAGGGACTGGCTGCTATTGGGCGAAGTGCCGGGGCAGGATCTCCTGTCATCTC
ACCTTGCTCCTGCCGAGAAAGTATCCATCATGGCTGATGCAATGCGGCGGCTGCATACGCTTGATCCGGC
TACCTGCCCATTCGACCACCAAGCGAAACATCGCATCGAGCGAGCACGTACTCGGATGGAAGCCGGTCTT
GTCGATCAGGATGATCTGGACGAAGAGCATCAGGGGCTCGCGCCAGCCGAACTGTTCGCCAGGCTCAAGG
CGAGCATGCCCGACGGCGAGGATCTCGTCGTGACCCATGGCGATGCCTGCTTGCCGAATATCATGGTGGA
AAATGGCCGCTTTTCTGGATTCATCGACTGTGGCCGGCTGGGTGTGGCGGACCGCTATCAGGACATAGCG
TTGGCTACCCGTGATATTGCTGAAGAGCTTGGCGGCGAATGGGCTGACCGCTTCCTCGTGCTTTACGGTA
TCGCCGCTCCCGATTCGCAGCGCATCGCCTTCTATCGCCTTCTTGACGAGTTCTTCTGAGCGGGACTCTG
GGGTTCGAAATGACCGACCAAGCGACGCCCAACCTGCCATCACGAGATTTCGATTCCACCGCCGCCTTCT
ATGAAAGGTTGGGCTTCGGAATCGTTTTCCGGGACGCCGGCTGGATGATCCTCCAGCGCGGGGATCTCAT
GCTGGAGTTCTTCGCCCACCCTAGGGGGAGGCTAACTGAAACACGGAAGGAGACAATACCGGAAGGAACC
CGCGCTATGACGGCAATAAAAAGACAGAATAAAACGCACGGTGTTGGGTCGTTTGTTCATAAACGCGGGG
TTCGGTCCCAGGGCTGGCACTCTGTCGATACCCCACCGAGACCCCATTGGGGCCAATACGCCCGCGTTTC
TTCCTTTTCCCCACCCCACCCCCCAAGTTCGGGTGAAGGCCCAGGGCTCGCAGCCAACGTCGGGGCGGCA
GGCCCTGCCATAGCCTCAGGTTACTCATATATACTTTAGATTGATTTAAAACTTCATTTTTAATTTAAAA
GGATCTAGGTGAAGATCCTTTTTGATAATCTCATGACCAAAATCCCTTAACGTGAGTTTTCGTTCCACTG
AGCGTCAGACCCCGTAGAAAAGATCAAAGGATCTTCTTGAGATCCTTTTTTTCTGCGCGTAATCTGCTGC
TTGCAAACAAAAAAACCACCGCTACCAGCGGTGGTTTGTTTGCCGGATCAAGAGCTACCAACTCTTTTTC
CGAAGGTAACTGGCTTCAGCAGAGCGCAGATACCAAATACTGTCCTTCTAGTGTAGCCGTAGTTAGGCCA
CCACTTCAAGAACTCTGTAGCACCGCCTACATACCTCGCTCTGCTAATCCTGTTACCAGTGGCTGCTGCC
AGTGGCGATAAGTCGTGTCTTACCGGGTTGGACTCAAGACGATAGTTACCGGATAAGGCGCAGCGGTCGG
GCTGAACGGGGGGTTCGTGCACACAGCCCAGCTTGGAGCGAACGACCTACACCGAACTGAGATACCTACA
GCGTGAGCTATGAGAAAGCGCCACGCTTCCCGAAGGGAGAAAGGCGGACAGGTATCCGGTAAGCGGCAGG
GTCGGAACAGGAGAGCGCACGAGGGAGCTTCCAGGGGGAAACGCCTGGTATCTTTATAGTCCTGTCGGGT
TTCGCCACCTCTGACTTGAGCGTCGATTTTTGTGATGCTCGTCAGGGGGGCGGAGCCTATGGAAAAACGC
CAGCAACGCGGCCTTTTTACGGTTCCTGGCCTTTTGCTGGCCTTTTGCTCACATGTTCTTTCCTGCGTTA
TCCCCTGATTCTGTGGATAACCGTATTACCGCCATGCAT
Features (pLannotate 1.2.2; 17 found; start..end, strand, type, name):
     61..364     +  enhancer       CMV enhancer: human cytomegalovirus immediate early enhancer
    365..568     +  promoter       CMV promoter: human cytomegalovirus (CMV) immediate early promoter
    597..2090    +  CDS            CRY2PHR: N-terminal photolyase homology region of Arabidopsis thaliana cryptochrome 2 binds to CIB1 upon exposure to blue light (Kennedy et al., 2010)
   2118..2170    +  misc_feature   MCS: multiple cloning site
   2184..2900    +  CDS            EGFP: EGFP is a basic (constitutively fluorescent) green fluorescent protein published in 1996, derived from Aequorea victoria. It is reported to be a rapidly-maturing weak dimer with moderate acid sensitivity.
   2907..3875    +  CDS            MFGE8 (fragment) (sequence partly withheld): MFGM_BOVIN - Experimental evidence at protein level: Swiss-Prot protein existence level 1. Contributes to phagocytic removal of apoptotic cells in many tissues. Plays an important role in the maintenance of intestinal epithelial homeostasis and the promotion of mucosal healing. Promotes VEGF-dependent neovascularization (By similarity). Specific ligand for the alpha-v/beta-3 and alpha-v/beta-5 receptors. Also binds to phosphatidylserine-enriched cell surfaces in a receptor-independent manner. Zona pellucida-binding protein which may play a role in gamete interaction. From Bos taurus (Bovine).
   3921..4238    +  CDS            miniSOG: miniSOG is a basic (constitutively fluorescent) cyan fluorescent protein published in 2011, derived from Arabidopsis thaliana. It requires the cofactor flavin for fluorescence.
   4365..4448    +  CDS            large T antigen (fragment): large T antigen from SV40 (simian virus 40)
   4471..4592    +  polyA_signal   SV40 poly(A) signal: SV40 polyadenylation signal
   4626..5054    -  rep_origin     f1 ori (sequence partly withheld): f1 bacteriophage origin of replication; arrow indicates direction of (+) strand synthesis
   5081..5185    +  promoter       AmpR promoter: bla
   5187..5544    +  promoter       SV40 promoter: SV40 enhancer and early promoter
   5579..6373    +  CDS            NeoR/KanR: aminoglycoside phosphotransferase from Tn5; aph(3')-II (or nptII); confers resistance to neomycin, kanamycin, and G418 (Geneticin®)
   6394..6546    +  CDS            ble (fragment): BLE_KLEPN - Experimental evidence at protein level: Swiss-Prot protein existence level 1. Binding protein with a strong affinity to the bleomycin family of antibiotics. Binds to CL990; an antimitotic-antibiotic compound. From Klebsiella pneumoniae.
   6605..6652    +  polyA_signal   HSV TK poly(A) signal: herpes simplex virus thymidine kinase polyadenylation signal (Cole and Stacy, 1985)
   6743..6759    -  polyA_signal   bGH poly(A) signal (fragment): bovine growth hormone polyadenylation signal
   6981..7569    +  rep_origin     ori: high-copy-number ColE1/pMB1/pBR322/pUC origin of replication
