>Addgene plasmid #114420 | CRY2clust-eGFP-2xC2-iLID | addgene full sequence | sequence record 224713 | Addgene NGS Result
TAGTTATTAATAGTAATCAATTACGGGGTCATTAGTTCATAGCCCATATATGGAGTTCCGCGTTACATAA
CTTACGGTAAATGGCCCGCCTGGCTGACCGCCCAACGACCCCCGCCCATTGACGTCAATAATGACGTATG
TTCCCATAGTAACGCCAATAGGGACTTTCCATTGACGTCAATGGGTGGAGTATTTACGGTAAACTGCCCA
CTTGGCAGTACATCAAGTGTATCATATGCCAAGTACGCCCCCTATTGACGTCAATGACGGTAAATGGCCC
GCCTGGCATTATGCCCAGTACATGACCTTATGGGACTTTCCTACTTGGCAGTACATCTACGTATTAGTCA
TCGCTATTACCATGGTGATGCGGTTTTGGCAGTACATCAATGGGCGTGGATAGCGGTTTGACTCACGGGG
ATTTCCAAGTCTCCACCCCATTGACGTCAATGGGAGTTTGTTTTGGCACCAAAATCAACGGGACTTTCCA
AAATGTCGTAACAACTCCGCCCCATTGACGCAAATGGGCGGTAGGCGTGTACGGTGGGAGGTCTATATAA
GCAGAGCTGGTTTAGTGAACCGTCAGATCCGCTAGCATGAAGATGGACAAAAAGACTATAGTTTGGTTTA
GAAGAGACCTAAGGATTGAGGATAATCCTGCATTAGCAGCAGCTGCTCACGAAGGATCTGTTTTTCCTGT
CTTCATTTGGTGTCCTGAAGAAGAAGGACAGTTTTATCCTGGAAGAGCTTCAAGATGGTGGATGAAACAA
TCACTTGCTCACTTATCTCAATCCTTGAAGGCTCTTGGATCTGACCTCACTTTAATCAAAACCCACAACA
CGATTTCAGCGATCTTGGATTGTATCCGCGTTACCGGTGCTACAAAAGTCGTCTTTAACCACCTCTATGA
TCCTGTTTCGTTAGTTCGGGACCATACCGTAAAGGAGAAGCTGGTGGAACGTGGGATCTCTGTGCAAAGC
TACAATGGAGATCTATTGTATGAACCGTGGGAGATATACTGCGAAAAGGGCAAACCTTTTACGAGTTTCA
ATTCTTACTGGAAGAAATGCTTAGATATGTCGATTGAATCCGTTATGCTTCCTCCTCCTTGGCGGTTGAT
GCCAATAACTGCAGCGGCTGAAGCGATTTGGGCGTGTTCGATTGAAGAACTAGGGCTGGAGAATGAGGCC
GAGAAACCGAGCAATGCGTTGTTAACTAGAGCTTGGTCTCCAGGATGGAGCAATGCTGATAAGTTACTAA
ATGAGTTCATCGAGAAGCAGTTGATAGATTATGCAAAGAACAGCAAGAAAGTTGTTGGGAATTCTACTTC
ACTACTTTCTCCGTATCTCCATTTCGGGGAAATAAGCGTCAGACACGTTTTCCAGTGTGCCCGGATGAAA
CAAATTATATGGGCAAGAGATAAGAACAGTGAAGGAGAAGAAAGTGCAGATCTTTTTCTTAGGGGAATCG
GTTTAAGAGAGTATTCTCGGTATATATGTTTCAACTTCCCGTTTACTCACGAGCAATCGTTGTTGAGTCA
TCTTCGGTTTTTCCCTTGGGATGCTGATGTTGATAAGTTCAAGGCCTGGAGACAAGGCAGGACCGGTTAT
CCGTTGGTGGATGCCGGAATGAGAGAGCTTTGGGCTACCGGATGGATGCATAACAGAATAAGAGTGATTG
TTTCAAGCTTTGCTGTGAAGTTTCTTCTCCTTCCATGGAAATGGGGAATGAAGTATTTCTGGGATACACT
TTTGGATGCTGATTTGGAATGTGACATCCTTGGCTGGCAGTATATCTCTGGGAGTATCCCCGATGGCCAC
GAGCTTGATCGCTTGGACAATCCCGCGTTACAAGGCGCCAAATATGACCCAGAAGGTGAGTACATAAGGC
AATGGCTTCCCGAGCTTGCGAGATTGCCAACTGAATGGATCCATCATCCATGGGACGCTCCTTTAACCGT
ACTCAAAGCTTCTGGTGTGGAACTCGGAACAAACTATGCGAAACCCATTGTAGACATCGACACAGCTCGT
GAGCTACTAGCTAAAGCTATTTCAAGAACCCGTGGAGCACAGATCATGATCGGAGCAGCACCGGATGAAA
TTGTGGCGGATAGCTGGCTCGAGCTCAAGCTTCGAATTCTGCAGTCGACGGTACCGCGGGCCCGGGATCC
ACCGGTCGCCACCATGGTGAGCAAGGGCGAGGAGCTGTTCACCGGGGTGGTGCCCATCCTGGTCGAGCTG
GACGGCGACGTAAACGGCCACAAGTTCAGCGTGTCCGGCGAGGGCGAGGGCGATGCCACCTACGGCAAGC
TGACCCTGAAGTTCATCTGCACCACCGGCAAGCTGCCCGTGCCCTGGCCCACCCTCGTGACCACCCTGAC
CTACGGCGTGCAGTGCTTCAGCCGCTACCCCGACCACATGAAGCAGCACGACTTCTTCAAGTCCGCCATG
CCCGAAGGCTACGTCCAGGAGCGCACCATCTTCTTCAAGGACGACGGCAACTACAAGACCCGCGCCGAGG
TGAAGTTCGAGGGCGACACCCTGGTGAACCGCATCGAGCTGAAGGGCATCGACTTCAAGGAGGACGGCAA
CATCCTGGGGCACAAGCTGGAGTACAACTACAACAGCCACAACGTCTATATCATGGCCGACAAGCAGAAG
AACGGCATCAAGGTGAACTTCAAGATCCGCCACAACATCGAGGACGGCAGCGTGCAGCTCGCCGACCACT
ACCAGCAGAACACCCCCATCGGCGACGGCCCCGTGCTGCTGCCCGACAACCACTACCTGAGCACCCAGTC
CGCCCTGAGCAAAGACCCCAACGAGAAGCGCGATCACATGGTCCTGCTGGAGTTCGTGACCGCCGCCGGG
ATCACTCTCGGCATGGACGAGCTGTACAAGTCCGGAAGTAGT
[474 nt withheld, positions 2913-3386]
GGTAAGCTTAGATCT
[474 nt withheld, positions 3402-3875]
TATGAATTCAGCATGGGGGAGTTTCTGGCAACCACACTGGAACGGATCGAGAAAAATTTCGTGATTACTG
ATCCGAGACTGCCTGACAACCCAATCATTTTTGCGAGCGATTCCTTCCTGCAGCTGACAGAATATTCTCG
GGAAGAGATCCTGGGGCGCAATTGCCGTTTTCTGCAGGGACCCGAGACAGACCGTGCCACTGTTCGGAAA
ATCAGAGATGCTATTGACAACCAGACTGAAGTGACCGTTCAGCTGATCAATTATACCAAGAGCGGCAAGA
AGTTCTGGAACGTGTTCCACCTGCAGCCGATGCGCGATTATAAGGGCGACGTCCAGTACTTCATTGGCGT
GCAGCTGGATGGCACCGAACGTCTTCATGGCGCCGCTGAGCGTGAGGCGGTCTGCCTGATCAAAAAGACA
GCCTTTCAGATTGCTGAGGCAGCGAACGACGAAAATTACTTTGGTACAAGTAAAGCGGCCGCGACTCTAG
ATCATAATCAGCCATACCACATTTGTAGAGGTTTTACTTGCTTTAAAAAACCTCCCACACCTCCCCCTGA
ACCTGAAACATAAAATGAATGCAATTGTTGTTGTTAACTTGTTTATTGCAGCTTATAATGGTTACAAATA
AAGCAATAGCATCACAAATTTCACAAATAAAGCATTTTTTTCACTGCATTCTAGTTGTGGTTTGTCCAAA
CTCATCAATGTATCTTAAGGCGTAAATTGTAAGCGTTAATATTTTGTTAAAATTCGCGTTAAATTTTTGT
TAAATCAGCTCATTTTTTAACCAATAGGCCGAAATCGGCAAAATCCCTTATAAATCAAAAGAATAGACCG
AGATAGGGT
[37 nt withheld, positions 4725-4761]
AAAGAACGTGGACTCCAACGTCAAAGG
[49 nt withheld, positions 4789-4837]
T
[91 nt withheld, positions 4839-4929]
G
[124 nt withheld, positions 4931-5054]
CAGGTGGCACTTTTCGGGGAAATGTGCGCGGAACCCCTATTTGTTTATTTTTCTAAATACATTCAAATAT
GTATCCGCTCATGAGACAATAACCCTGATAAATGCTTCAATAATATTGAAAAAGGAAGAGTCCTGAGGCG
GAAAGAACCAGCTGTGGAATGTGTGTCAGTTAGGGTGTGGAAAGTCCCCAGGCTCCCCAGCAGGCAGAAG
TATGCAAAGCATGCATCTCAATTAGTCAGCAACCAGGTGTGGAAAGTCCCCAGGCTCCCCAGCAGGCAGA
AGTATGCAAAGCATGCATCTCAATTAGTCAGCAACCATAGTCCCGCCCCTAACTCCGCCCATCCCGCCCC
TAACTCCGCCCAGTTCCGCCCATTCTCCGCCCCATGGCTGACTAATTTTTTTTATTTATGCAGAGGCCGA
GGCCGCCTCGGCCTCTGAGCTATTCCAGAAGTAGTGAGGAGGCTTTTTTGGAGGCCTAGGCTTTTGCAAA
GATCGATCAAGAGACAGGATGAGGATCGTTTCGCATGATTGAACAAGATGGATTGCACGCAGGTTCTCCG
GCCGCTTGGGTGGAGAGGCTATTCGGCTATGACTGGGCACAACAGACAATCGGCTGCTCTGATGCCGCCG
TGTTCCGGCTGTCAGCGCAGGGGCGCCCGGTTCTTTTTGTCAAGACCGACCTGTCCGGTGCCCTGAATGA
ACTGCAAGACGAGGCAGCGCGGCTATCGTGGCTGGCCACGACGGGCGTTCCTTGCGCAGCTGTGCTCGAC
GTTGTCACTGAAGCGGGAAGGGACTGGCTGCTATTGGGCGAAGTGCCGGGGCAGGATCTCCTGTCATCTC
ACCTTGCTCCTGCCGAGAAAGTATCCATCATGGCTGATGCAATGCGGCGGCTGCATACGCTTGATCCGGC
TACCTGCCCATTCGACCACCAAGCGAAACATCGCATCGAGCGAGCACGTACTCGGATGGAAGCCGGTCTT
GTCGATCAGGATGATCTGGACGAAGAGCATCAGGGGCTCGCGCCAGCCGAACTGTTCGCCAGGCTCAAGG
CGAGCATGCCCGACGGCGAGGATCTCGTCGTGACCCATGGCGATGCCTGCTTGCCGAATATCATGGTGGA
AAATGGCCGCTTTTCTGGATTCATCGACTGTGGCCGGCTGGGTGTGGCGGACCGCTATCAGGACATAGCG
TTGGCTACCCGTGATATTGCTGAAGAGCTTGGCGGCGAATGGGCTGACCGCTTCCTCGTGCTTTACGGTA
TCGCCGCTCCCGATTCGCAGCGCATCGCCTTCTATCGCCTTCTTGACGAGTTCTTCTGAGCGGGACTCTG
GGGTTCGAAATGACCGACCAAGCGACGCCCAACCTGCCATCACGAGATTTCGATTCCACCGCCGCCTTCT
ATGAAAGGTTGGGCTTCGGAATCGTTTTCCGGGACGCCGGCTGGATGATCCTCCAGCGCGGGGATCTCAT
GCTGGAGTTCTTCGCCCACCCTAGGGGGAGGCTAACTGAAACACGGAAGGAGACAATACCGGAAGGAACC
CGCGCTATGACGGCAATAAAAAGACAGAATAAAACGCACGGTGTTGGGTCGTTTGTTCATAAACGCGGGG
TTCGGTCCCAGGGCTGGCACTCTGTCGATACCCCACCGAGACCCCATTGGGGCCAATACGCCCGCGTTTC
TTCCTTTTCCCCACCCCACCCCCCAAGTTCGGGTGAAGGCCCAGGGCTCGCAGCCAACGTCGGGGCGGCA
GGCCCTGCCATAGCCTCAGGTTACTCATATATACTTTAGATTGATTTAAAACTTCATTTTTAATTTAAAA
GGATCTAGGTGAAGATCCTTTTTGATAATCTCATGACCAAAATCCCTTAACGTGAGTTTTCGTTCCACTG
AGCGTCAGACCCCGTAGAAAAGATCAAAGGATCTTCTTGAGATCCTTTTTTTCTGCGCGTAATCTGCTGC
TTGCAAACAAAAAAACCACCGCTACCAGCGGTGGTTTGTTTGCCGGATCAAGAGCTACCAACTCTTTTTC
CGAAGGTAACTGGCTTCAGCAGAGCGCAGATACCAAATACTGTTCTTCTAGTGTAGCCGTAGTTAGGCCA
CCACTTCAAGAACTCTGTAGCACCGCCTACATACCTCGCTCTGCTAATCCTGTTACCAGTGGCTGCTGCC
AGTGGCGATAAGTCGTGTCTTACCGGGTTGGACTCAAGACGATAGTTACCGGATAAGGCGCAGCGGTCGG
GCTGAACGGGGGGTTCGTGCACACAGCCCAGCTTGGAGCGAACGACCTACACCGAACTGAGATACCTACA
GCGTGAGCTATGAGAAAGCGCCACGCTTCCCGAAGGGAGAAAGGCGGACAGGTATCCGGTAAGCGGCAGG
GTCGGAACAGGAGAGCGCACGAGGGAGCTTCCAGGGGGAAACGCCTGGTATCTTTATAGTCCTGTCGGGT
TTCGCCACCTCTGACTTGAGCGTCGATTTTTGTGATGCTCGTCAGGGGGGCGGAGCCTATGGAAAAACGC
CAGCAACGCGGCCTTTTTACGGTTCCTGGCCTTTTGCTGGCCTTTTGCTCACATGTTCTTTCCTGCGTTA
TCCCCTGATTCTGTGGATAACCGTATTACCGCCATGCAT
Features (pLannotate 1.2.2; 17 found; start..end, strand, type, name):
     61..364     +  enhancer       CMV enhancer: human cytomegalovirus immediate early enhancer
    365..568     +  promoter       CMV promoter: human cytomegalovirus (CMV) immediate early promoter
    597..2090    +  CDS            CRY2PHR: N-terminal photolyase homology region of Arabidopsis thaliana cryptochrome 2 binds to CIB1 upon exposure to blue light (Kennedy et al., 2010)
   2118..2170    +  misc_feature   MCS: multiple cloning site
   2184..2900    +  CDS            EGFP: EGFP is a basic (constitutively fluorescent) green fluorescent protein published in 1996, derived from Aequorea victoria. It is reported to be a rapidly-maturing weak dimer with moderate acid sensitivity.
   2907..3875    +  CDS            MFGE8 (fragment) (sequence partly withheld): MFGM_BOVIN - Experimental evidence at protein level: Swiss-Prot protein existence level 1. Contributes to phagocytic removal of apoptotic cells in many tissues. Plays an important role in the maintenance of intestinal epithelial homeostasis and the promotion of mucosal healing. Promotes VEGF-dependent neovascularization (By similarity). Specific ligand for the alpha-v/beta-3 and alpha-v/beta-5 receptors. Also binds to phosphatidylserine-enriched cell surfaces in a receptor-independent manner. Zona pellucida-binding protein which may play a role in gamete interaction. From Bos taurus (Bovine).
   3921..4238    +  CDS            miniSOG: miniSOG is a basic (constitutively fluorescent) cyan fluorescent protein published in 2011, derived from Arabidopsis thaliana. It requires the cofactor flavin for fluorescence.
   4365..4448    +  CDS            large T antigen (fragment): large T antigen from SV40 (simian virus 40)
   4471..4592    +  polyA_signal   SV40 poly(A) signal: SV40 polyadenylation signal
   4626..5054    -  rep_origin     f1 ori (sequence partly withheld): f1 bacteriophage origin of replication; arrow indicates direction of (+) strand synthesis
   5081..5185    +  promoter       AmpR promoter: bla
   5187..5544    +  promoter       SV40 promoter: SV40 enhancer and early promoter
   5579..6373    +  CDS            NeoR/KanR: aminoglycoside phosphotransferase from Tn5; aph(3')-II (or nptII); confers resistance to neomycin, kanamycin, and G418 (Geneticin®)
   6394..6546    +  CDS            ble (fragment): BLE_KLEPN - Experimental evidence at protein level: Swiss-Prot protein existence level 1. Binding protein with a strong affinity to the bleomycin family of antibiotics. Binds to CL990; an antimitotic-antibiotic compound. From Klebsiella pneumoniae.
   6605..6652    +  polyA_signal   HSV TK poly(A) signal: herpes simplex virus thymidine kinase polyadenylation signal (Cole and Stacy, 1985)
   6743..6759    -  polyA_signal   bGH poly(A) signal (fragment): bovine growth hormone polyadenylation signal
   6981..7569    +  rep_origin     ori: high-copy-number ColE1/pMB1/pBR322/pUC origin of replication
