[The description below was written by a language model from this plasmid's Addgene catalogue record and pLannotate feature annotations shown in this document.]
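Description:
CRY2clust-eGFP-2xC2-iLID is a mammalian expression plasmid built on the pEGFP-C1 backbone. It encodes a multi-domain optogenetic fusion protein transcribed from the human CMV immediate-early enhancer/promoter and terminated by an SV40 polyadenylation signal. In bacteria it replicates from a high-copy ColE1/pUC-type origin and is selected with kanamycin. The same Tn5 NeoR/KanR gene sits behind tandem bacterial (bla) and SV40 early promoters and has an HSV TK poly(A) signal, so it could also support G418 selection in mammalian cells. An f1 origin is present as part of the standard backbone.

According to the feature table, the open reading frame begins with the photolyase homology region of Arabidopsis cryptochrome 2 (CRY2PHR). The name suggests this is the CRY2clust variant, which oligomerises on blue-light exposure. A short remnant multiple cloning site follows, then EGFP for visualisation. Next comes a roughly 1 kb segment matching bovine MFGE8 (lactadherin), consistent with the tandem "2xC2" phosphatidylserine-binding domains that would attach the protein peripherally to the plasma membrane. The segment after that is annotated as miniSOG, but this is most likely the LOV2-type core of iLID, the listed synthetic insert. miniSOG is itself derived from a LOV2 domain, so the automated annotation probably reflects that similarity. iLID exposes an SsrA peptide under blue light and thereby recruits SspB-fused partners.

The stated purpose is to anchor iLID at the plasma membrane with slower diffusion. Light-induced CRY2 clustering of the membrane-bound anchor would presumably restrict its lateral mobility, sharpening the spatial confinement of local light-driven recruitment. The associated publication applies this approach to photoregulated small GTPases. The short large T antigen, ble and bGH poly(A) fragments in the table look like backbone remnants or annotation artefacts rather than functional elements.
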