Addgene plasmid #114420: CRY2clust-eGFP-2xC2-iLID
Purpose: anchor iLID domain to plasma membrane with slower diffusion
Depositing lab: Dorus Gadella. Depositing organization: University of Amsterdam. Publication: Increasing spatial resolution of photoregulated GTPases through immobilized peripheral membrane proteins. Van Geel O, Hartsuiker R, Gadella TWJ. Small GTPases. 2018 Sep 5:1-10. doi: 10.1080/21541248.2018.1507411. PubMed 30182785.
Backbone
  Vector backbone: pEGFP-C1
  Vector type: Mammalian Expression
Growth in bacteria
  Bacterial resistance: Kanamycin, 50 μg/mL
  Growth temperature: 37°C
  Growth strain: DH5alpha
  Copy number: High Copy
Gene/Insert
  Gene/Insert name: iLID domain
  Species: Synthetic
  Promoter: CMV
  Tag / fusion protein: eGFP (N terminal on backbone)
  Cloning method: Restriction Enzyme; 5′ cloning site unknown (unknown if destroyed)
Terms and licenses: Academic/Nonprofit Terms; Industry Terms: Not Available to Industry
How to cite: CRY2clust-eGFP-2xC2-iLID was a gift from Dorus Gadella (Addgene plasmid # 114420 ; http://n2t.net/addgene:114420 ; RRID:Addgene_114420)
